>Addgene plasmid #67073 | pCellFree_G03 TFAP4 | addgene partial sequence | sequence record 119595 | EGFP-N 5'-CGTCGCCGTCCAGCTCGACCAG-3'
CGCTCTCGCCCTTGCTTGTGCCGTGGTGATGGTGGTGATGGTGGTGACCAGAGGTGCCCATGGTTTCACT
TACGTGTTTAATGTCTTTACAGACTTTATACATTACTGTCATGGTTAAATAAAATAAAATAAAATAAAAT
AAAATAAAATAAAATAAAATAAAATAAAATAAAATAAACTTAAGATGTCCCTATAGTGAGTCGTATTAGA
CGTCAGGTGGCACTTTTCGGGGAAATGTGCGCGGAACCCCTATTTGTTTATTTTTCTAAATACATTCAAA
TATGTATCCGCTCATGAGACAATAACCCTGATAAATGCTTCAATAATATTGAAAAAGGAAGAGTATGAGT
ATTCAACATTTCCGTGTCGCCCTTATTCCCTTTTTTGCGGCATTTTGCCTTCCTGTTTTTGCTCACCCAG
AAACGCTGGTGAAAGTAAAAGATGCTGAAGATCAGTTGGGTGCACGAGTGGGTTACATCGAACTGGATCT
CAACAGCGGTAAGATCCTTGAGAGTTTTCGCCCCGAAGAACGTTTTCCAATGATGAGCACTTTTAAAGTT
CTGCTATGTGGCGCGGTATTATCCCGTATTGACGCCGGGCAAGAGCAACTCGGTCGCCGCATACACTATT
CTCAGAATGACTTGGTTGAGTACTCACCAGTCACAGAAAAGCATCTTACGGATGGCATGACAGTAAGAGA
ATTATGCAGTGCTGCCATAACCATGAGTGATAACACTGCGGCCAACTTACTTCTGACAACGATCGGAGGA
CCGAAGGAGCTAACCGCTTTTTTGCACAACATGGGGGATCATGTAACTCGCCTTGATCGTTGGGAACCGG
AGCTGAATGAAGCCATACCAAACGACGAGCGTGACACCACGATGCCTGTAGCAATGGCAACAACGTTGCG
CAAACTATTAACTGGCGAACTACTTACTCTAGCTTCCCGGCAACAATTAATAGACTGGATGGAGGCGGAT
AAAGTTGCAGGACCACTTCTGCGCTCGGCCCTTCCGGCTGGCTGGTTATGGCTGAAAAATCTGGGAGCCG
GGTGAGCGTGGGTCTCGCGGTATCATTGCAGCCCTGGGGCCCAAAGGGAAACCCC
