>Addgene plasmid #67073 | pCellFree_G03 TFAP4 | addgene partial sequence | sequence record 119598 | T7term 5'-GCTAGTTATTGCTCAGCGG-3'
TACCACGCGTACCCAACACACGGACACATGCACGAACACGCATGCAGAGAGATCATACATCATCTATAGA
GAAGTACACGTAAAAGTAAGACTCGCTCGTCTGCCAGCTACAACCGAGAAGGCGACGTGAAAGGAACAAG
AAAGGAGGAGGAGGGCGGCCGCTTACACCACTTTGTACAAGAAAGTTGGGCAGGCAAGCTCCCCGTCCCC
CGACGGCTCCTCCCGGCTCTGGTCCATGGCGTCACTGTCTGAGGCCTCGGAGTCGGAGGCGGTGTCAGAG
GTGGGGGCCTCCGGGCAGCTGCGGACAGGCTTCACGATGACAGCTCGCCGCTGCTCCTCCTCCAGCTCCT
GCTTTTCCTGGGTGCCCTCGATGTGCTGGATTGCCTGCACGATGGTGTCCAGATTTTGCCGGGATGTGGA
AACAGAGTTGATGACCGAGGAGGGGCCCATGGTGACGACATTGATGTGGTGGGAGGGAGGAGGAGGCGGT
GCTGGCACGATCACCGTGGGGTGGTGGGTGGGGGCCGGAGGGGGCAGAAGCTGGGTCCGCAGCTGCTGCT
GTTCCCGCTCCAGCTTCTCCTGGTGCAGCAGCCTCACCTGTTCCTGCTGCTGCTGCAGCTGCACCTGCTG
CGCAATCACCTTGAGCTTTTCCGGGTACATGTGGGCCTCCAGCGAGCGCACCTGCTCCTCCAGCATCATG
CGCACCGAGCGCTCCTTGTCCAGCTGCTGCCGCAGCTCAATCATCTCCCGCCGCAGGTCCTCCGCCTTCT
CGTCCTCCCAGATGTCCGGGGAGCCTATGCCTTCGTCCTTGTCCTCTGCCCGCCGTCGCTTGGGGGACGA
GCCGCTCAGCTCCTGGATGAAGCGCTTGAGCTGTGTGTTCTGCTGCAAGAGCCTGGTCTTCTCCTGCTCC
A
