[The description below was written by a language model from this plasmid's Addgene catalogue record.]
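Description:
pCellFree_G03 TFAP4 is a cell-free expression plasmid built on the pCellFree_G03 backbone, designed to serve as a DNA template for in vitro transcription–translation reactions rather than for expression in living cells. It is propagated in E. coli as a high-copy plasmid under ampicillin selection. The record does not name the origin of replication, and no feature table is provided, so other backbone elements such as any translation-enhancing leader sequences cannot be confirmed here.

The insert is human TFAP4, encoding transcription factor AP-4, a basic helix-loop-helix family protein, and it carries a P338A substitution relative to the reference sequence. The record does not say whether this change is deliberate or a clone variant. The open reading frame was introduced by Gateway recombination cloning and is transcribed from a T7 promoter, so expression depends on T7 RNA polymerase being supplied in the reaction. The backbone contributes two N-terminal fusion partners, a His tag and EGFP. The product is therefore a His-EGFP-TFAP4 fusion, which can be captured by metal-affinity methods and followed by its fluorescence. The listing of a T7 terminator sequencing primer suggests that a T7 terminator lies downstream of the insert.

The stated purpose is to act as a standard for cell-free expression benchmarking. It was deposited in connection with a study comparing the performance of four cell-free protein expression systems, where an EGFP-tagged test protein provides a convenient readout of the yield and integrity of the translated product.
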