Addgene plasmid #67073: pCellFree_G03 TFAP4
Purpose: Standard for cell-free expression benchmarking.
Depositing lab: Kirill Alexandrov. Depositing organization: University of Queensland. Publication: Performance benchmarking of four cell-free protein expression systems. Gagoski D, Polinkovsky ME, Mureev S, Kunert A, Johnston W, Gambin Y, Alexandrov K. Biotechnol Bioeng. 2015 Aug 24. doi: 10.1002/bit.25814. PubMed 26301602.
Backbone
  Vector backbone: pCellFree_G03
  Vector type: Cell-free expression
Growth in bacteria
  Bacterial resistance: Ampicillin, 100 μg/mL
  Growth temperature: 37°C
  Growth strain: DH5alpha
  Copy number: High Copy
Gene/Insert
  Gene/Insert name: TFAP4 (alt name: Transcription factor AP-4)
  Species: H. sapiens (human)
  Mutation: P338A
  Entrez Gene: TFAP4 (a.k.a. AP-4, bHLHc41)
  Promoter: T7
  Tag / fusion protein: His (N terminal on backbone); EGFP (N terminal on backbone)
  Cloning method: Gateway Cloning
  Sequencing primers: 5′ EGFP-C; 3′ T7 terminal
Terms and licenses: Academic/Nonprofit Terms; Industry Terms: Not Available to Industry
How to cite: pCellFree_G03 TFAP4 was a gift from Kirill Alexandrov (Addgene plasmid # 67073 ; http://n2t.net/addgene:67073 ; RRID:Addgene_67073)
